>Addgene plasmid #205043 | pET-6xHis-GFP(+6)-H2 | addgene full sequence | sequence record 405656 | Addgene NGS Result
AAATATCTCACTCGCAATCAAATTCAGCCGATAGCGGAACGGGAAGGCGACTGGAGTGCCATGTCCGGTT
TTCAACAAACCATGCAAATGCTGAATGAGGGCATCGTTCCCACTGCGATGCTGGTTGCCAACGATCAGAT
GGCGCTGGGCGCAATGCGCGCCATTACCGAGTCCGGGCTGCGCGTTGGTGCGGACATCTCGGTAGTGGGA
TACGACGATACCGAAGACAGCTCATGTTATATCCCGCCGTTAACCACCATCAAACAGGATTTTCGCCTGC
TGGGGCAAACCAGCGTGGACCGCTTGCTGCAACTCTCTCAGGGCCAGGCGGTGAAGGGCAATCAGCTGTT
GCCCGTCTCACTGGTGAAAAGAAAAACCACCCTGGCGCCCAATACGCAAACCGCCTCTCCCCGCGCGTTG
GCCGATTCATTAATGCAGCTGGCACGACAGGTTTCCCGACTGGAAAGCGGGCAGTGAGCGCAACGCAATT
AATGTAAGTTAGCTCACTCATTAGGCACCGGGATCTCGACCGATGCCCTTGAGAGCCTTCAACCCAGTCA
GCTCCTTCCGGTGGGCGCGGGGCATGACTAGCATGATCGTGCTCCTGTCGTTGAGGACCCGGCTAGGCTG
GCGGGGTTGCCTTACTGGTTAGCAGAATGAATCACCGATACGCGAGCGAACGTGAAGCGACTGCTGCTGC
AAAACGTCTGCGACCTGAGCAACAACATGAATGGTCTTCGGTTTCCGTGTTTCGTAAAGTCTGGAAACGC
GGAAGTCAGCGCCCTGCACCATTATGTTCCGGATCTGCATCGCAGGATGCTGCTGGCTACCCTGTGGAAC
ACCTACATCTGTATTAACGAAGCGCTGGCATTGACCCTGAGTGATTTTTCTCTGGTCCCGCCGCATCCAT
ACCGCCAGTTGTTTACCCTCACAACGTTCCAGTAACCGGGCATGTTCATCATCAGTAACCCGTATCGTGA
GCATCCTCTCTCGTTTCATCGGTATCATTACCCCCATGAACAGAAATCCCCCTTACACGGAGGCATCAGT
GACCAAACAGGAAAAAACCGCCCTTAACATGGCCCGCTTTATCAGAAGCCAGACATTAACGCTTCTGGAG
AAACTCAACGAGCTGGACGCGGATGAACAGGCAGACATCTGTGAATCGCTTCACGACCACGCTGATGAGC
TTTACCGCAGCTGCCTCGCGCGTTTCGGTGATGACGGTGAAAACCTCTGACACATGCAGCTCCCGGAGAC
GGTCACAGCTTGTCTGTAAGCGGATGCCGGGAGCAGACAAGCCCGTCAGGGCGCGTCAGCGGGTGTTGGC
GGGTGTCGGGGCGCAGCCATGACCCAGTCACGTAGCGATAGCGGAGTGTATACTGGCTTAACTATGCGGC
ATCAGAGCAGATTGTACTGAGAGTGCACCATTGCGGTGTGAAATACCGCACAGATGCGTAAGGAGAAAAT
ACCGCATCAGGCGCTCTTCCGCTTCCTCGCTCACTGACTCGCTGCGCTCGGTCGTTCGGCTGCGGCGAGC
GGTATCAGCTCACTCAAAGGCGGTAATACGGTTATCCACAGAATCAGGGGATAACGCAGGAAAGAACATG
TGAGCAAAAGGCCAGCAAAAGGCCAGGAACCGTAAAAAGGCCGCGTTGCTGGCGTTTTTCCATAGGCTCC
GCCCCCCTGACGAGCATCACAAAAATCGACGCTCAAGTCAGAGGTGGCGAAACCCGACAGGACTATAAAG
ATACCAGGCGTTTCCCCCTGGAAGCTCCCTCGTGCGCTCTCCTGTTCCGACCCTGCCGCTTACCGGATAC
CTGTCCGCCTTTCTCCCTTCGGGAAGCGTGGCGCTTTCTCATAGCTCACGCTGTAGGTATCTCAGTTCGG
TGTAGGTCGTTCGCTCCAAGCTGGGCTGTGTGCACGAACCCCCCGTTCAGCCCGACCGCTGCGCCTTATC
CGGTAACTATCGTCTTGAGTCCAACCCGGTAAGACACGACTTATCGCCACTGGCAGCAGCCACTGGTAAC
AGGATTAGCAGAGCGAGGTATGTAGGCGGTGCTACAGAGTTCTTGAAGTGGTGGCCTAACTACGGCTACA
CTAGAAGGACAGTATTTGGTATCTGCGCTCTGCTGAAGCCAGTTACCTTCGGAAAAAGAGTTGGTAGCTC
TTGATCCGGCAAACAAACCACCGCTGGTAGCGGTGGTTTTTTTGTTTGCAAGCAGCAGATTACGCGCAGA
AAAAAAGGATCTCAAGAAGATCCTTTGATCTTTTCTACGGGGTCTGACGCTCAGTGGAACGAAAACTCAC
GTTAAGGGATTTTGGTCATGACCTATTTGTTTATTTTTCTAAATACATTCAAATATGTATCCGCTCATGA
GACAATAACCCTGATAAATGCTTCAATCATGATTGAAAAAGGAAGAGTATGAGTATTCAACATTTCCGTG
TCGCCCTTATTCCCTTTTTTGCGGCATTTTGCCTTCCTGTTTTTGCTCACCCAGAAACGCTGGTGAAAGT
AAAAGATGCTGAAGATCAGTTGGGTGCACGAGTGGGTTACATCGAACTGGATCTCAACAGCGGTAAGATC
CTTGAGAGTTTTCGCCCCGAAGAACGTTTTCCAATGATGAGCACTTTTAAAGTTCTGCTATGTGGCGCGG
TATTATCCCGTATTGACGCCGGGCAAGAGCAACTCGGTCGCCGCATACACTATTCTCAGAATGACTTGGT
TGAGTACTCACCAGTCACAGAAAAGCATCTTACGGATGGCATGACAGTAAGAGAATTATGCAGTGCTGCC
ATAACCATGAGTGATAACACTGCGGCCAACTTACTTCTGACAACGATCGGAGGACCGAAGGAGCTAACCG
CTTTTTTGCACAACATGGGGGATCATGTAACTCGCCTTGATCGTTGGGAACCGGAGCTGAATGAAGCCAT
ACCAAACGACGAGCGTGACACCACGATGCCTGTAGCAATGGCAACAACGTTGCGCAAACTATTAACTGGC
GAACTACTTACTCTAGCTTCCCGGCAACAATTAATAGACTGGATGGAGGCGGATAAAGTTGCAGGACCAC
TTCTGCGCTCGGCCCTTCCGGCTGGCTGGTTTATTGCTGATAAATCTGGAGCCGGTGAGCGTGGGTCTCG
CGGTATCATTGCAGCACTGGGGCCAGATGGTAAGCCCTCCCGTATCGTAGTTATCTACACGACGGGGAGT
CAGGCAACTATGGATGAACGAAATAGACAGATCGCTGAGATAGGTGCCTCACTGATTAAGCATTGGTAAC
TGTCAGACCAAGTTTACTCATATATACTTTAGATTGATTTAAAACTTCATTTTTAATTTAAAAGGATCTA
GGTGAAGATCCTTTTTGATAATCTCATGCCATCGTGCCGCCAGAAATTGTAAACGTTAATATTTTGTTAA
AATTCGCGTTAAATTTTTGTTAAATCAGCTCATTTTTTAACCAATAGGCCGAAATCGGCAAAATCCCTTA
TAAATCAAAAGAATAGACCGAGATAGGGT
[37 nt withheld, positions 3530-3566]
AAAGAACGTGGACTCCAACGTCAAAGG
[49 nt withheld, positions 3594-3642]
T
[91 nt withheld, positions 3644-3734]
G
[124 nt withheld, positions 3736-3859]
CCCATTCGCCAATCCGGATATAGTTCCTCCTTTCAGCAAAAAACCCCTCAAGACCCGTTTAGAGGCCCCA
AGGGGTTATGCTAGTTATTGCTCAGCGGTGGCAGCAGCCTAGGTTAATTAAGCTGCGCTAGTAGACGAGT
CCATGTGCTGGCGTTCAAATTTCGCAGCAGCGGTTTCTTTACCAGACTCGAGTTATTATTTCTTGCGTCT
ACGCTTTTTCTTGCGTCTACGCTTCTTGTAGCGTTCGTCCATTCCGTGCGTAATGCCTGCAGCGGTCACG
AATTCTAACAGAACCATGTGATCGCGTTTTTCTTTCGGATCTTTGCTCAGGGCAGATTGGGTGCTCAGGT
AGTGGTTGCGAGGTAACAGTACAGGCCCATCACCAATCGGCGTGTTTTGTTGATAATGATCCGCTAATTG
AACGCTGCCGTCCTCCACGTTATGGCGAATTTTGAAATTTGCCTTGATACCATTCTTCTGTTTATCGGCC
GTAATATACACGTTATGAGAATTAAAGTTATATTCCAGTTTATGGCCTAAAATGTTGCCGTCTTCTTTGA
AGTCACGACCTTTCAGTTCGATACGATTTACTAATGTGCGGCCTTCAAATTTCACTTCCGCACGCGTTTT
ATAGGTGCCATCCTTCTTGAAGCTGATTGTACGCTCTTGAACATATCCTTCAGGCATGGCTGATTTGAAA
AAATCGTGTTGTTTCATATGTTTAGGGTAACGACTGAAGCACTGAACGCCATAGGTCAGGGTGGTCACTA
AGGTGGGCCACGGAACGGGTAATTTGCCTGTTGTGCAAATAAACTTCAGGGTCAATTTACCATTGGTAGC
GTCACCTTCGCCCTCGCCGCGCACGCTAAATTTATGACCGTTCACGTCGCCGTCTAATTCCACTAAGATC
GGTACTACACCAGTAAACAGACGTTCACCTTTGCTAGCGCCACCGTGATGGTGGTGGTGATGACCCATGG
TATATCTCCTTCTTAAAGTTAAACAAAATTATTTCTAGAGGGGAATTGTTATCCGCTCACAATTCCCCTA
TAGTGAGTCGTATTAATTTCGCGGGATCGAGATCGATCTCGATCCTCTACGCCGGACGCATCGTGGCCGG
CATCACCGGCGCCACAGGTGCGGTTGCTGGCGCCTATATCGCCGACATCACCGATGGGGAAGATCGGGCT
CGCCACTTCGGGCTCATGAGCGCTTGTTTCGGCGTGGGTATGGTGGCAGGCCCCGTGGCCGGGGGACTGT
TGGGCGCCATCTCCTTGCATGCACCATTCCTTGCGGCGGCGGTGCTCAACGGCCTCAACCTACTACTGGG
CTGCTTCCTAATGCAGGAGTCGCATAAGGGAGAGCGTCGAGATCCCGGACACCATCGAATGGCGCAAAAC
CTTTCGCGGTATGGCATGATAGCGCCCGGAAGAGAGTCAATTCAGGGTGGTGAATGTGAAACCAGTAACG
TTATACGATGTCGCAGAGTATGCCGGTGTCTCTTATCAGACCGTTTCCCGCGTGGTGAACCAGGCCAGCC
ACGTTTCTGCGAAAACGCGGGAAAAAGTGGAAGCGGCGATGGCGGAGCTGAATTACATTCCCAACCGCGT
GGCACAACAACTGGCGGGCAAACAGTCGTTGCTGATTGGCGTTGCCACCTCCAGTCTGGCCCTGCACGCG
CCGTCGCAAATTGTCGCGGCGATTAAATCTCGCGCCGATCAACTGGGTGCCAGCGTGGTGGTGTCGATGG
TAGAACGAAGCGGCGTCGAAGCCTGTAAAGCGGCGGTGCACAATCTTCTCGCGCAACGCGTCAGTGGGCT
GATCATTAACTATCCGCTGGATGACCAGGATGCCATTGCTGTGGAAGCTGCCTGCACTAATGTTCCGGCG
TTATTTCTTGATGTCTCTGACCAGACACCCATCAACAGTATTATTTTCTCCCATGAAGACGGTACGCGAC
TGGGCGTGGAGCATCTGGTCGCATTGGGTCACCAGCAAATCGCGCTGTTAGCGGGCCCATTAAGTTCTGT
CTCGGCGCGTCTGCGTCTGGCTGGCTGGCAT
Features (pLannotate 1.2.2; 19 found; start..end, strand, type, name):
    490..511     +  protein_bind   CAP binding site: CAP binding activates transcription in the presence of cAMP. E. coli catabolite activator protein
    526..590     +  CDS            TcR (fragment): tetracycline efflux protein; tet; confers resistance to tetracycline
    652..1032    -  CDS            YPB1_ECOLX: Protein predicted: Swiss-Prot protein existence level 4. From Escherichia coli.
   1049..1240    +  CDS            rop: Rop protein, which maintains plasmids at low copy number; rop
   1342..1481    +  misc_feature   bom: basis of mobility region from pBR322
   1667..2255    -  rep_origin     ori: high-copy-number ColE1/pMB1/pBR322/pUC origin of replication
   2336..2428    +  promoter       AmpR promoter: bla
   2429..3289    +  CDS            AmpR: β-lactamase; bla; confers resistance to ampicillin, carbenicillin, and related antibiotics
   3404..3859    -  rep_origin     f1 ori (sequence partly withheld): f1 bacteriophage origin of replication; arrow indicates direction of (+) strand synthesis
   3896..3943    -  terminator     T7 terminator: transcription terminator for bacteriophage T7 RNA polymerase
   3951..3968    -  CDS            SET1 (fragment): solubility-enhancement tag derived from T7 phage gene 10B
   3998..4039    -  CDS            S-Tag (fragment): affinity and epitope tag derived from pancreatic ribonuclease A
   4094..4804    -  CDS            Superfolder GFP: Superfolder GFP is a basic (constitutively fluorescent) green fluorescent protein published in 2005, derived from Aequorea victoria. It is reported to be a very rapidly-maturing weak dimer.
   4844..4866    -  RBS            RBS: efficient ribosome binding site from bacteriophage T7 gene 10 (Olins and Rangwala, 1989)
   4881..4905    -  protein_bind   lac operator: The lac repressor binds to the lac operator to inhibit transcription in E. coli. This inhibition can be relieved by adding lactose or isopropyl-β-D-thiogalactopyranoside (IPTG). lac repressor encoded by lacI
   4906..4924    -  promoter       T7 promoter: promoter for bacteriophage T7 RNA polymerase
   4950..5229    +  CDS            TcR (fragment): tetracycline efflux protein; tet; confers resistance to tetracycline
   5237..5314    +  promoter       lacI promoter: lacI
   5315..477     +  CDS            lacI (across the origin): lac repressor; lacI; The lac repressor binds to the lac operator to inhibit transcription in E. coli. This inhibition can be relieved by adding lactose or isopropyl-β-D-thiogalactopyranoside (IPTG).
