[The description below was written by a language model from this plasmid's Addgene catalogue record and pLannotate feature annotations shown in this document.]
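Description:
pET-6xHis-GFP(+6)-H2 is a bacterial expression plasmid built on the pETDuet backbone for IPTG-inducible production of an engineered fluorescent protein in E. coli. It replicates from a ColE1/pMB1-type origin accompanied by the rop gene and the pBR322 bom region (the catalogue lists it as high copy, although rop normally moderates copy number), and it is selected with ampicillin through the bla β-lactamase gene. An f1 phage origin is also present, along with short residual tetracycline-resistance fragments that are backbone remnants and not functional markers.

The payload is a single T7 expression cassette: a T7 promoter with an adjacent lac operator, the strong T7 gene 10 ribosome binding site, the coding sequence, and a T7 terminator. The plasmid-borne lacI gene, driven by its own promoter, supplies repressor, so transcription depends on a host providing T7 RNA polymerase and is released by IPTG. The insert, cloned between NcoI and XhoI sites, is annotated as a superfolder GFP derivative. It carries eight surface substitutions to arginine or lysine, most of them replacing acidic residues, consistent with the net positive charge indicated by the "+6" in the name. An N-terminal histidine tag allows affinity purification, and a C-terminal twelve-residue lysine/arginine peptide, made of two repeats of a charge-patterned motif (the "H2" tag), adds a cationic disordered tail. Fragments of the S-Tag and a SET1-like sequence annotated downstream appear to be vector remnants between the insert and the terminator.

According to the record, the construct is used to promote biomolecular condensate formation inside E. coli. GFP fluorescence reports on phase separation, and the cationic peptide's charge patterning serves as the variable that tunes it.
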