Addgene plasmid #205043: pET-6xHis-GFP(+6)-H2
Purpose: Fluorescent protein with charge-patterned cationic peptide to promote biomolecular condensate formation in E. coli
Depositing lab: Allie Obermeyer. Depositing organization: Columbia University. Publication: Charge-Patterned Disordered Peptides Tune Intracellular Phase Separation in Bacteria. Liao J, Yeong V, Obermeyer AC. ACS Synth Biol. 2024 Feb 3. doi: 10.1021/acssynbio.3c00564. PubMed 38308651.
Backbone
  Vector backbone: pETDuet
  Vector type: Bacterial Expression
Growth in bacteria
  Bacterial resistance: Ampicillin, 100 μg/mL
  Growth temperature: 37°C
  Growth strain: DH5alpha
  Copy number: High Copy
Gene/Insert
  Gene/Insert name: GFP(+6)-H2 (alt name: GFP(+6)-(KRRRKK)2)
  Species: Other
  Mutation: E16R, D86K, D112K, D127R, I138R, D207R, N222K, L246R
  Tag / fusion protein: MGHHHHHGGA (N terminal on insert); KRRRKKKRRRKK (C terminal on insert)
  Cloning method: Restriction Enzyme; 5′ cloning site NcoI (unknown if destroyed); 3′ cloning site XhoI (unknown if destroyed)
  Sequencing primers: 5′ T7; 3′ T7-term
Terms and licenses: Academic/Nonprofit Terms; Industry Terms: Not Available to Industry
How to cite: pET-6xHis-GFP(+6)-H2 was a gift from Allie Obermeyer (Addgene plasmid # 205043 ; http://n2t.net/addgene:205043 ; RRID:Addgene_205043)
